Addgene plasmid #116235: pHAGE-EGFR-A859T
Purpose: Lentiviral expression of EGFR A859T
Depositing lab: Gordon Mills & Kenneth Scott. Depositing organization: Baylor College of Medicine. Publication: Systematic Functional Annotation of Somatic Mutations in Cancer. Ng PK, Li J, Jeong KJ, Shao S, Chen H, Tsang YH, Sengupta S, Wang Z, Bhavana VH, Tran R, Soewito S, Minussi DC, Moreno D, Kong K, Dogruluk T, Lu H, Gao J, Tokheim C, Zhou DC, Johnson AM, Zeng J, Ip CKM, Ju Z, Wester M, Yu S, Li Y, Vellano CP, Schultz N, Karchin R, Ding L, Lu Y, Cheung LWT, Chen K, Shaw KR, Meric-Bernstam F, Scott KL, Yi S, Sahni N, Liang H, Mills GB. Cancer Cell. 2018 Mar 12;33(3):450-462.e10. doi: 10.1016/j.ccell.2018.01.021. PubMed 29533785.
Backbone
  Vector backbone: pHAGE
  Vector type: Lentiviral
Growth in bacteria
  Bacterial resistance: Ampicillin, 100 μg/mL
  Growth temperature: 37°C
  Growth strain: Stbl3
  Copy number: High Copy
Gene/Insert
  Gene/Insert name: EGFR
  Species: H. sapiens (human)
  Mutation: A859T
  Entrez Gene: EGFR (a.k.a. ERBB, ERBB1, ERRP, HER1, NISBD2, NNCIS, PIG61, mENA)
  Cloning method: Gateway Cloning
Terms and licenses: Academic/Nonprofit Terms; Industry Terms: Not Available to Industry
How to cite: pHAGE-EGFR-A859T was a gift from Gordon Mills & Kenneth Scott (Addgene plasmid # 116235 ; http://n2t.net/addgene:116235 ; RRID:Addgene_116235)
