[The description below was written by a language model from this plasmid's Addgene catalogue record, the feature table of its GenBank file and pLannotate feature annotations shown in this document.]
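Description:
pHAGE-EGFR-A859T is an HIV-1-derived lentiviral expression plasmid built on the pHAGE backbone that carries the human epidermal growth factor receptor (EGFR) open reading frame with the A859T substitution. It is propagated in E. coli through a high-copy ColE1/pUC-type origin and selected with ampicillin via the β-lactamase gene. The full sequence record is about 12.1 kb. The accompanying GenBank record covers only the roughly 3.6 kb EGFR coding sequence, not the whole vector.

The transfer cassette is bounded by a truncated 5' LTR and a self-inactivating ΔU3 3' LTR. It includes the Ψ packaging signal with an adjoining gag fragment, the Rev response element for Rev-dependent nuclear export of the genomic RNA, and the cPPT/CTS element, which aids nuclear import. Within this frame, the constitutive human EF-1α promoter drives the EGFR ORF, which was introduced by Gateway recombination and is flanked by attB1 and attB2 sites. Downstream lie short T3 and T7 promoter sequences, an attB4 fragment and a V5 epitope sequence; the record does not show whether V5 is fused in frame to EGFR. An EMCV IRES then allows translation of puromycin N-acetyltransferase from the same transcript, so transduced cells can be selected with puromycin, and a WPRE enhances transcript expression. Fragments of lac, SV40 and nef sequences annotated elsewhere appear to be backbone remnants.

The construct is intended for producing lentivirus to stably express this EGFR variant in mammalian cells. It derives from a study on systematic functional annotation of somatic mutations in cancer.
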