Features (pLannotate 1.2.2; 30 found; start..end, strand, type, name):
     16..116     +  CDS            Rev (fragment): human immunodeficiency virus 1 (HIV-1) Rev protein; rev; enhances nuclear export of unspliced and incompletely spliced viral mRNAs
    161..278     +  misc_feature   cPPT/CTS: central polypurine tract and central termination sequence of HIV-1
    326..1504    +  promoter       EF-1α promoter: strong constitutive promoter for human elongation factor EF-1α
   1525..1545    +  protein_bind   attB1: mutant version of attB; core recombination site for the Gateway® BP reaction BP Clonase™
   1551..5181    +  CDS            EGFR (fragment): precursor of human epidermal growth factor receptor
   5185..5209    -  protein_bind   attB2: mutant version of attB; recombination site for the Gateway® BP reaction BP Clonase™
   5217..5235    +  promoter       T3 promoter: promoter for bacteriophage T3 RNA polymerase
   5261..5279    -  promoter       T7 promoter: promoter for bacteriophage T7 RNA polymerase
   5285..5303    -  protein_bind   attB4 (fragment): mutant version of attB; core recombination site for the Gateway® BP reaction BP Clonase™
   5359..5400    +  CDS            V5 tag: epitope tag from simian virus 5
   5526..5988    +  misc_feature   IRES: internal ribosome entry site (IRES) of the encephalomyocarditis virus (EMCV)
   6002..6599    +  CDS            PuroR (fragment): puromycin N-acetyltransferase; pac from Streptomyces; confers resistance to puromycin
   6615..7203    +  misc_feature   WPRE: woodchuck hepatitis virus posttranscriptional regulatory element
   7211..7276    +  CDS            nef (fragment): NEF_HV1Z2 - Experimental evidence at protein level: Swiss-Prot protein existence level 1. Extracellular Nef protein targets CD4(+) T-lymphocytes for apoptosis by interacting with CXCR4 surface receptors. From Human immunodeficiency virus type 1 group M subtype D (isolate Z2/CDC-Z34) (HIV-1).
   7278..7511    +  LTR            3' LTR (ΔU3): self-inactivating 3' long terminal repeat (LTR) from HIV-1
   7716..7820    +  promoter       AmpR promoter: bla
   7821..8681    +  CDS            AmpR: β-lactamase; bla; confers resistance to ampicillin, carbenicillin, and related antibiotics
   8852..9440    +  rep_origin     ori: high-copy-number ColE1/pMB1/pBR322/pUC origin of replication
   9623..9677    +  CDS            lacI (fragment): lac repressor; lacI; The lac repressor binds to the lac operator to inhibit transcription in E. coli. This inhibition can be relieved by adding lactose or isopropyl-β-D-thiogalactopyranoside (IPTG).
   9683..9776    +  rep_origin     SV40 ori (fragment): SV40 origin of replication
   9801..9838    +  CDS            lacI (fragment): lac repressor; lacI; The lac repressor binds to the lac operator to inhibit transcription in E. coli. This inhibition can be relieved by adding lactose or isopropyl-β-D-thiogalactopyranoside (IPTG).
   9851..9872    +  protein_bind   CAP binding site: CAP binding activates transcription in the presence of cAMP. E. coli catabolite activator protein
   9887..9917    +  promoter       lac promoter: promoter for the E. coli lac operon
   9921..9943    +  protein_bind   lac operator (fragment): The lac repressor binds to the lac operator to inhibit transcription in E. coli. This inhibition can be relieved by adding lactose or isopropyl-β-D-thiogalactopyranoside (IPTG). lac repressor encoded by lacI
   9975..10058   +  polyA_signal   SV40 poly(A) signal (fragment): SV40 polyadenylation signal
  10225..10554   +  CDS            nef (fragment): NEF_HV1BR - Experimental evidence at protein level: Swiss-Prot protein existence level 1. Extracellular Nef protein targets CD4(+) T-lymphocytes for apoptosis by interacting with CXCR4 surface receptors (PubMed:14990729). From Human immunodeficiency virus type 1 group M subtype B (isolate BRU/LAI) (HIV-1).
  10602..10859   +  LTR            5' LTR (truncated): truncated 5' long terminal repeat (LTR) from HIV-1
  10906..11031   +  misc_feature   HIV-1 Ψ: packaging signal of human immunodeficiency virus type 1
  11015..11353   +  CDS            HIV-1 gag (fragment): gag protein from human immunodeficiency virus 1; gag
  11528..11761   +  misc_feature   RRE: The Rev response element (RRE) of HIV-1 allows for Rev-dependent mRNA export from the nucleus to the cytoplasm.
>Addgene plasmid #116235 | pHAGE-EGFR-A859T | addgene full sequence | sequence record 250485 | Addgene NGS Result
CCATTATCGTTTCAGACCCACCTCCCAACCCCGAGGGGACCCGACAGGCCCGAAGGAATAGAAGAAGAAG
GTGGAGAGAGAGACAGAGACAGATCCATTCGATTAGTGAACGGATCTCGACGGTATCGCCGAATTCACAA
ATGGCAGTATTCATCCACAATTTTAAAAGAAAAGGGGGGATTGGGGGGTACAGTGCAGGGGAAAGAATAG
TAGACATAATAGCAACAGACATACAAACTAAAGAATTACAAAAACAAATTACAAAAATTCAAAATTTTCG
GGTTTATTACAGGGACAGCAGAGATCCAGTTTGGACTAGTCGTGAGGCTCCGGTGCCCGTCAGTGGGCAG
AGCGCACATCGCCCACAGTCCCCGAGAAGTTGGGGGGAGGGGTCGGCAATTGAACCGGTGCCTAGAGAAG
GTGGCGCGGGGTAAACTGGGAAAGTGATGTCGTGTACTGGCTCCGCCTTTTTCCCGAGGGTGGGGGAGAA
CCGTATATAAGTGCAGTAGTCGCCGTGAACGTTCTTTTTCGCAACGGGTTTGCCGCCAGAACACAGGTAA
GTGCCGTGTGTGGTTCCCGCGGGCCTGGCCTCTTTACGGGTTATGGCCCTTGCGTGCCTTGAATTACTTC
CACCTGGCTGCAGTACGTGATTCTTGATCCCGAGCTTCGGGTTGGAAGTGGGTGGGAGAGTTCGAGGCCT
TGCGCTTAAGGAGCCCCTTCGCCTCGTGCTTGAGTTGAGGCCTGGCCTGGGCGCTGGGGCCGCCGCGTGC
GAATCTGGTGGCACCTTCGCGCCTGTCTCGCTGCTTTCGATAAGTCTCTAGCCATTTAAAATTTTTGATG
ACCTGCTGCGACGCTTTTTTTCTGGCAAGATAGTCTTGTAAATGCGGGCCAAGATCTGCACACTGGTATT
TCGGTTTTTGGGGCCGCGGGCGGCGACGGGGCCCGTGCGTCCCAGCGCACATGTTCGGCGAGGCGGGGCC
TGCGAGCGCGGCCACCGAGAATCGGACGGGGGTAGTCTCAAGCTGGCCGGCCTGCTCTGGTGCCTGGCCT
CGCGCCGCCGTGTATCGCCCCGCCCTGGGCGGCAAGGCTGGCCCGGTCGGCACCAGTTGCGTGAGCGGAA
AGATGGCCGCTTCCCGGCCCTGCTGCAGGGAGCTCAAAATGGAGGACGCGGCGCTCGGGAGAGCGGGCGG
GTGAGTCACCCACACAAAGGAAAAGGGCCTTTCCGTCCTCAGCCGTCGCTTCATGTGACTCCACGGAGTA
CCGGGCGCCGTCCAGGCACCTCGATTAGTTCTCGAGCTTTTGGAGTACGTCGTCTTTAGGTTGGGGGGAG
GGGTTTTATGCGATGGAGTTTCCCCACACTGAGTGGGTGGAGACTGAAGTTAGGCCAGCTTGGCACTTGA
TGTAATTCTCCTTGGAATTTGCCCTTTTTGAGTTTGGATCTTGGTTCATTCTCAAGCCTCAGACAGTGGT
TCAAAGTTTTTTTCTTCCATTTCAGGTGTCGTGAAGCGGCCCTGCAGATATCAACAAGTTTGTACAAAAA
AGCAGGCACCATGCGACCCTCCGGGACGGCCGGGGCAGCGCTCCTGGCGCTGCTGGCTGCGCTCTGCCCG
GCGAGTCGGGCTCTGGAGGAAAAGAAAGTTTGCCAAGGCACGAGTAACAAGCTCACGCAGTTGGGCACTT
TTGAAGATCATTTTCTCAGCCTCCAGAGGATGTTCAATAACTGTGAGGTGGTCCTTGGGAATTTGGAAAT
TACCTATGTGCAGAGGAATTATGATCTTTCCTTCTTAAAGACCATCCAGGAGGTGGCTGGTTATGTCCTC
ATTGCCCTCAACACAGTGGAGCGAATTCCTTTGGAAAACCTGCAGATCATCAGAGGAAATATGTACTACG
AAAATTCCTATGCCTTAGCAGTCTTATCTAACTATGATGCAAATAAAACCGGACTGAAGGAGCTGCCCAT
GAGAAATTTACAGGAAATCCTGCATGGCGCCGTGCGGTTCAGCAACAACCCTGCCCTGTGCAACGTGGAG
AGCATCCAGTGGCGGGACATAGTCAGCAGTGACTTTCTCAGCAACATGTCGATGGACTTCCAGAACCACC
TGGGCAGCTGCCAAAAGTGTGATCCAAGCTGTCCCAATGGGAGCTGCTGGGGTGCAGGAGAGGAGAACTG
CCAGAAACTGACCAAAATCATCTGTGCCCAGCAGTGCTCCGGGCGCTGCCGTGGCAAGTCCCCCAGTGAC
TGCTGCCACAACCAGTGTGCTGCAGGCTGCACAGGCCCCCGGGAGAGCGACTGCCTGGTCTGCCGCAAAT
TCCGAGACGAAGCCACGTGCAAGGACACCTGCCCCCCACTCATGCTCTACAACCCCACCACGTACCAGAT
GGATGTGAACCCCGAGGGCAAATACAGCTTTGGTGCCACCTGCGTGAAGAAGTGTCCCCGTAATTATGTG
GTGACAGATCACGGCTCGTGCGTCCGAGCCTGTGGGGCCGACAGCTATGAGATGGAGGAAGACGGCGTCC
GCAAGTGTAAGAAGTGCGAAGGGCCTTGCCGCAAAGTGTGTAACGGAATAGGTATTGGTGAATTTAAAGA
CTCACTCTCCATAAATGCTACGAATATTAAACACTTCAAAAACTGCACCTCCATCAGTGGCGATCTCCAC
ATCCTGCCGGTGGCATTTAGGGGTGACTCCTTCACACATACTCCTCCTCTGGATCCACAGGAACTGGATA
TTCTGAAAACCGTAAAGGAAATCACAGGGTTTTTGCTGATTCAGGCTTGGCCTGAAAACAGGACGGACCT
CCATGCCTTTGAGAACCTAGAAATCATACGCGGCAGGACCAAGCAACATGGTCAGTTTTCTCTTGCAGTC
GTCAGCCTGAACATAACATCCTTGGGATTACGCTCCCTCAAGGAGATAAGTGATGGAGATGTGATAATTT
CAGGAAACAAAAATTTGTGCTATGCAAATACAATAAACTGGAAAAAACTGTTTGGGACCTCCGGTCAGAA
AACCAAAATTATAAGCAACAGAGGTGAAAACAGCTGCAAGGCCACAGGCCAGGTCTGCCATGCCTTGTGC
TCCCCCGAGGGCTGCTGGGGCCCGGAGCCCAGGGACTGCGTCTCTTGCCGGAATGTCAGCCGAGGCAGGG
AATGCGTGGACAAGTGCAACCTTCTGGAGGGTGAGCCAAGGGAGTTTGTGGAGAACTCTGAGTGCATACA
GTGCCACCCAGAGTGCCTGCCTCAGGCCATGAACATCACCTGCACAGGACGGGGACCAGACAACTGTATC
CAGTGTGCCCACTACATTGACGGCCCCCACTGCGTCAAGACCTGCCCGGCAGGAGTCATGGGAGAAAACA
ACACCCTGGTCTGGAAGTACGCAGACGCCGGCCATGTGTGCCACCTGTGCCATCCAAACTGCACCTACGG
ATGCACTGGGCCAGGTCTTGAAGGCTGTCCAACGAATGGGCCTAAGATCCCGTCCATCGCCACTGGGATG
GTGGGGGCCCTCCTCTTGCTGCTGGTGGTGGCCCTGGGGATCGGCCTCTTCATGCGAAGGCGCCACATCG
TTCGGAAGCGCACGCTGCGGAGGCTGCTGCAGGAGAGGGAGCTTGTGGAGCCTCTTACACCCAGTGGAGA
AGCTCCCAACCAAGCTCTCTTGAGGATCTTGAAGGAAACTGAATTCAAAAAGATCAAAGTGCTGGGCTCC
GGTGCGTTCGGCACGGTGTATAAGGGACTCTGGATCCCAGAAGGTGAGAAAGTTAAAATTCCCGTCGCTA
TCAAGGAATTAAGAGAAGCAACATCTCCGAAAGCCAACAAGGAAATCCTCGATGAAGCCTACGTGATGGC
CAGCGTGGACAACCCCCACGTGTGCCGCCTGCTGGGCATCTGCCTCACCTCCACCGTGCAGCTCATCACG
CAGCTCATGCCCTTCGGCTGCCTCCTGGACTATGTCCGGGAACACAAAGACAATATTGGCTCCCAGTACC
TGCTCAACTGGTGTGTGCAGATCGCAAAGGGCATGAACTACTTGGAGGACCGTCGCTTGGTGCACCGCGA
CCTGGCAGCCAGGAACGTACTGGTGAAAACACCGCAGCATGTCAAGATCACAGATTTTGGGCTGACCAAA
CTGCTGGGTGCGGAAGAGAAAGAATACCATGCAGAAGGAGGCAAAGTGCCTATCAAGTGGATGGCATTGG
AATCAATTTTACACAGAATCTATACCCACCAGAGTGATGTCTGGAGCTACGGGGTGACCGTTTGGGAGTT
GATGACCTTTGGATCCAAGCCATATGACGGAATCCCTGCCAGCGAGATCTCCTCCATCCTGGAGAAAGGA
GAACGCCTCCCTCAGCCACCCATATGTACCATCGATGTCTACATGATCATGGTCAAGTGCTGGATGATAG
ACGCAGATAGTCGCCCAAAGTTCCGTGAGTTGATCATCGAATTCTCCAAAATGGCCCGAGACCCCCAGCG
CTACCTTGTCATTCAGGGGGATGAAAGAATGCATTTGCCAAGTCCTACAGACTCCAACTTCTACCGTGCC
CTGATGGATGAAGAAGACATGGACGACGTGGTGGATGCCGACGAGTACCTCATCCCACAGCAGGGCTTCT
TCAGCAGCCCCTCCACGTCACGGACTCCCCTCCTGAGCTCTCTGAGTGCAACCAGCAACAATTCCACCGT
GGCTTGCATTGATAGAAATGGGCTGCAAAGCTGTCCCATCAAGGAAGACAGCTTCTTGCAGCGATACAGC
TCAGACCCCACAGGCGCCTTGACTGAGGACAGCATAGACGACACCTTCCTCCCAGTGCCTGAATACATAA
ACCAGTCCGTTCCCAAAAGGCCCGCTGGCTCTGTGCAGAATCCTGTCTATCACAATCAGCCTCTGAACCC
CGCGCCCAGCAGAGACCCACACTACCAGGACCCCCACAGCACTGCAGTGGGCAACCCCGAGTATCTCAAC
ACTGTCCAGCCCACCTGTGTCAACAGCACATTCGACAGCCCTGCCCACTGGGCCCAGAAAGGCAGCCACC
AAATTAGCCTGGACAACCCTGACTACCAGCAGGACTTCTTTCCCAAGGAAGCCAAGCCAAATGGCATCTT
TAAGGGCTCCACAGCTGAAAATGCAGAATACCTAAGGGTCGCGCCACAAAGCAGTGAATTTATTGGAGCA
TAGAACCCAGCTTTCTTGTACAAAGTGGTGATATCCAATTAACCCTCACTAAAGGGTAATAAGTTGTGAA
AGAAGATTACCCTATAGTGAGTCGTATTACCACCCAACTTTTCTATACAAAGTGGTTGATATCCAGCACA
GTGGCGGCCGCTCGAGTCTAGAGGGCCCGCGGTTCGAAGGTAAGCCTATCCCTAACCCTCTCCTCGGTCT
CGATTCTACGCGTACCGGTTAGTAATGAGATCCCTCCCCCCCCCCTAACGTTACTGGCCGAAGCCGCTTG
GAATAAGGCCGGTGTGCGTTTGTCTATATGTTATTTTCCACCATATTGCCGTCTTTTGGCAATGTGAGGG
CCCGGAAACCTGGCCCTGTCTTCTTGACGAGCATTCCTAGGGGTCTTTCCCCTCTCGCCAAAGGAATGCA
AGGTCTGTTGAATGTCGTGAAGGAAGCAGTTCCTCTGGAAGCTTCTTGAAGACAAACAACGTCTGTAGCG
ACCCTTTGCAGGCAGCGGAACCCCCCACCTGGCGACAGGTGCCTCTGCGGCCAAAAGCCACGTGTATAAG
ATACACCTGCAAAGGCGGCACAACCCCAGTGCCACGTTGTGAGTTGGATAGTTGTGGAAAGAGTCAAATG
GCTCTCCTCAAGCGTATTCAACAAGGGGCTGAAGGATGCCCAGAAGGTACCCCATTGTATGGGATCTGAT
CTGGGGCCTCGGTGCACATGCTTTACATGTGTTTAGTCGAGGTTAAAAAAACGTCTAGGCCCCCCGAACC
ACGGGGACGTGGTTTTCCTTTGAAAAACACGATGATAATATGGCCACACATATGACCGAGTACAAGCCCA
CGGTGCGCCTCGCCACCCGCGACGACGTCCCCAGGGCCGTACGCACCCTCGCCGCCGCGTTCGCCGACTA
CCCCGCCACGCGCCACACCGTCGATCCGGACCGCCACATCGAGCGGGTCACCGAGCTGCAAGAACTCTTC
CTCACGCGCGTCGGGCTCGACATCGGCAAGGTGTGGGTCGCGGACGACGGCGCCGCGGTGGCGGTCTGGA
CCACGCCGGAGAGCGTCGAAGCGGGGGCGGTGTTCGCCGAGATCGGCCCGCGCATGGCCGAGTTGAGCGG
TTCCCGGCTGGCCGCGCAGCAACAGATGGAAGGCCTCCTGGCGCCGCACCGGCCCAAGGAGCCCGCGTGG
TTCCTGGCCACCGTCGGCGTCTCGCCCGACCACCAGGGCAAGGGTCTGGGCAGCGCCGTCGTGCTCCCCG
GAGTGGAGGCGGCCGAGCGCGCCGGGGTGCCCGCCTTCCTGGAGACCTCCGCGCCCCGCAACCTCCCCTT
CTACGAGCGGCTCGGCTTCACCGTCACCGCCGACGTCGAGGTGCCCGAAGGACCGCGCACCTGGTGCATG
ACCCGCAAGCCCGGTGCCTAAATCGATAGATCCTAATCAACCTCTGGATTACAAAATTTGTGAAAGATTG
ACTGGTATTCTTAACTATGTTGCTCCTTTTACGCTATGTGGATACGCTGCTTTAATGCCTTTGTATCATG
CTATTGCTTCCCGTATGGCTTTCATTTTCTCCTCCTTGTATAAATCCTGGTTGCTGTCTCTTTATGAGGA
GTTGTGGCCCGTTGTCAGGCAACGTGGCGTGGTGTGCACTGTGTTTGCTGACGCAACCCCCACTGGTTGG
GGCATTGCCACCACCTGTCAGCTCCTTTCCGGGACTTTCGCTTTCCCCCTCCCTATTGCCACGGCGGAAC
TCATCGCCGCCTGCCTTGCCCGCTGCTGGACAGGGGCTCGGCTGTTGGGCACTGACAATTCCGTGGTGTT
GTCGGGGAAATCATCGTCCTTTCCTTGGCTGCTCGCCTGTGTTGCCACCTGGATTCTGCGCGGGACGTCC
TTCTGCTACGTCCCTTCGGCCCTCAATCCAGCGGACCTTCCTTCCCGCGGCCTGCTGCCGGCTCTGCGGC
CTCTTCCGCGTCTTCGCCTTCGCCCTCAGACGAGTCGGATCTCCCTTTGGGCCGCCTCCCCGCCTGAGAT
CCTTTAAGACCAATGACTTACAAGGCAGCTGTAGATCTTAGCCACTTTTTAAAAGAAAAGGGGGGACTGG
AAGGGCTAATTCACTCCCAACGAAGACAAGATCTGCTTTTTGCTTGTACTGGGTCTCTCTGGTTAGACCA
GATCTGAGCCTGGGAGCTCTCTGGCTAACTAGGGAACCCACTGCTTAAGCCTCAATAAAGCTTGCCTTGA
GTGCTTCAAGTAGTGTGTGCCCGTCTGTTGTGTGACTCTGGTAACTAGAGATCCCTCAGACCCTTTTAGT
CAGTGTGGAAAATCTCTAGCAGTAGTAGTTCATGTCATCTTATTATTCAGTATTTATAACTTGCAAAGAA
ATGAATATCAGAGAGTGAGAGGCCCGGGTTAATTAAGGAAAGGGCTAGATCATTCTTGAAGACGAAAGGG
CCTCGTGATACGCCTATTTTTATAGGTTAATGTCATGATAATAATGGTTTCTTAGACGTCAGGTGGCACT
TTTCGGGGAAATGTGCGCGGAACCCCTATTTGTTTATTTTTCTAAATACATTCAAATATGTATCCGCTCA
TGAGACAATAACCCTGATAAATGCTTCAATAATATTGAAAAAGGAAGAGTATGAGTATTCAACATTTCCG
TGTCGCCCTTATTCCCTTTTTTGCGGCATTTTGCCTTCCTGTTTTTGCTCACCCAGAAACGCTGGTGAAA
GTAAAAGATGCTGAAGATCAGTTGGGTGCACGAGTGGGTTACATCGAACTGGATCTCAACAGCGGTAAGA
TCCTTGAGAGTTTTCGCCCCGAAGAACGTTTTCCAATGATGAGCACTTTTAAAGTTCTGCTATGTGGCGC
GGTATTATCCCGTGTTGACGCCGGGCAAGAGCAACTCGGTCGCCGCATACACTATTCTCAGAATGACTTG
GTTGAGTACTCACCAGTCACAGAAAAGCATCTTACGGATGGCATGACAGTAAGAGAATTATGCAGTGCTG
CCATAACCATGAGTGATAACACTGCGGCCAACTTACTTCTGACAACGATCGGAGGACCGAAGGAGCTAAC
CGCTTTTTTGCACAACATGGGGGATCATGTAACTCGCCTTGATCGTTGGGAACCGGAGCTGAATGAAGCC
ATACCAAACGACGAGCGTGACACCACGATGCCTGTAGCAATGGCAACAACGTTGCGCAAACTATTAACTG
GCGAACTACTTACTCTAGCTTCCCGGCAACAATTAATAGACTGGATGGAGGCGGATAAAGTTGCAGGACC
ACTTCTGCGCTCGGCCCTTCCGGCTGGCTGGTTTATTGCTGATAAATCTGGAGCCGGTGAGCGTGGGTCT
CGCGGTATCATTGCAGCACTGGGGCCAGATGGTAAGCCCTCCCGTATCGTAGTTATCTACACGACGGGGA
GTCAGGCAACTATGGATGAACGAAATAGACAGATCGCTGAGATAGGTGCCTCACTGATTAAGCATTGGTA
ACTGTCAGACCAAGTTTACTCATATATACTTTAGATTGATTTAAAACTTCATTTTTAATTTAAAAGGATC
TAGGTGAAGATCCTTTTTGATAATCTCATGACCAAAATCCCTTAACGTGAGTTTTCGTTCCACTGAGCGT
CAGACCCCGTAGAAAAGATCAAAGGATCTTCTTGAGATCCTTTTTTTCTGCGCGTAATCTGCTGCTTGCA
AACAAAAAAACCACCGCTACCAGCGGTGGTTTGTTTGCCGGATCAAGAGCTACCAACTCTTTTTCCGAAG
GTAACTGGCTTCAGCAGAGCGCAGATACCAAATACTGTTCTTCTAGTGTAGCCGTAGTTAGGCCACCACT
TCAAGAACTCTGTAGCACCGCCTACATACCTCGCTCTGCTAATCCTGTTACCAGTGGCTGCTGCCAGTGG
CGATAAGTCGTGTCTTACCGGGTTGGACTCAAGACGATAGTTACCGGATAAGGCGCAGCGGTCGGGCTGA
ACGGGGGGTTCGTGCACACAGCCCAGCTTGGAGCGAACGACCTACACCGAACTGAGATACCTACAGCGTG
AGCTATGAGAAAGCGCCACGCTTCCCGAAGGGAGAAAGGCGGACAGGTATCCGGTAAGCGGCAGGGTCGG
AACAGGAGAGCGCACGAGGGAGCTTCCAGGGGGAAACGCCTGGTATCTTTATAGTCCTGTCGGGTTTCGC
CACCTCTGACTTGAGCGTCGATTTTTGTGATGCTCGTCAGGGGGGCGGAGCCTATGGAAAAACGCCAGCA
ACGCGGCCTTTTTACGGTTCCTGGCCTTTTGCTGGCCTTTTGCTCACATGTTCTTTCCTGCGTTATCCCC
TGATTCTGTGGATAACCGTATTACCGCCTTTGAGTGAGCTGATACCGCTCGCCGCAGCCGAACGACCGAG
CGCAGCGAGTCAGTGAGCGAGGAAGCGGAAGAGCGCCCAATACGCAAACCGCCTCTCCCCGCGCGTTGGC
CGATTCATTAATGCAGCAAGCTCATGGCTGACTAATTTTTTTTATTTATGCAGAGGCCGAGGCCGCCTCG
GCCTCTGAGCTATTCCAGAAGTAGTGAGGAGGCTTTTTTGGAGGCCTAGGCTTTTGCAAAAAGCTCCCCG
TGGCACGACAGGTTTCCCGACTGGAAAGCGGGCAGTGAGCGCAACGCAATTAATGTGAGTTAGCTCACTC
ATTAGGCACCCCAGGCTTTACACTTTATGCTTCCGGCTCGTATGTTGTGTGGAATTGTGAGCGGATAACA
ATTTCACACAGGAAACAGCTATGACATGATTACGAATTTCACAAATAAAGCATTTTTTTCACTGCATTCT
AGTTGTGGTTTGTCCAAACTCATCAATGTATCTTATCATGTCTGGATCAACTGGATAACTCAAGCTAACC
AAAATCATCCCAAACTTCCCACCCCATACCCTATTACCACTGCCAATTACCTGTGGTTTCATTTACTCTA
AACCTGTGATTCCTCTGAATTATTTTCATTTTAAAGAAATTGTATTTGTTAAATATGTACTACAAACTTA
GTAGTTGGAAGGGCTAATTCACTCCCAAAGAAGACAAGATATCCTTGATCTGTGGATCTACCACACACAA
GGCTACTTCCCTGATTAGCAGAACTACACACCAGGGCCAGGGGTCAGATATCCACTGACCTTTGGATGGT
GCTACAAGCTAGTACCAGTTGAGCCAGATAAGGTAGAAGAGGCCAATAAAGGAGAGAACACCAGCTTGTT
ACACCCTGTGAGCCTGCATGGGATGGATGACCCGGAGAGAGAAGTGTTAGAGTGGAGGTTTGACAGCCGC
CTAGCATTTCATCACGTGGCCCGAGAGCTGCATCCGGAGTACTTCAAGAACTGCTGATATCGAGCTTGCT
ACAAGGGACTTTCCGCTGGGGACTTTCCAGGGAGGCGTGGCCTGGGCGGGACTGGGGAGTGGCGAGCCCT
CAGATCCTGCATATAAGCAGCTGCTTTTTGCCTGTACTGGGTCTCTCTGGTTAGACCAGATCTGAGCCTG
GGAGCTCTCTGGCTAACTAGGGAACCCACTGCTTAAGCCTCAATAAAGCTTGCCTTGAGTGCTTCAAGTA
GTGTGTGCCCGTCTGTTGTGTGACTCTGGTAACTAGAGATCCCTCAGACCCTTTTAGTCAGTGTGGAAAA
TCTCTAGCAGTGGCGCCCGAACAGGGACTTGAAAGCGAAAGGGAAACCAGAGGAGCTCTCTCGACGCAGG
ACTCGGCTTGCTGAAGCGCGCACGGCAAGAGGCGAGGGGCGGCGACTGGTGAGTACGCCAAAAATTTTGA
CTAGCGGAGGCTAGAAGGAGAGAGATGGGTGCGAGAGCGTCAGTATTAAGCGGGGGAGAATTAGATCGCG
ATGGGAAAAAATTCGGTTAAGGCCAGGGGGAAAGAAAAAATATAAATTAAAACATATAGTATGGGCAAGC
AGGGAGCTAGAACGATTCGCAGTTAATCCTGGCCTGTTAGAAACATCAGAAGGCTGTAGACAAATACTGG
GACAGCTACAACCATCCCTTCAGACAGGATCAGAAGAACTTAGATCATTATATAATACAGTAGCAACCCT
CTATTGTGTGCATCAAAGGATAGAGATAAAAGACACCAAGGAAGCTTTAGACAAGATAGAGGAAGAGCAA
AACAAAAGTAAGACCACCGCACAGCAAGCGGCCGGCCGCTGATCTTCAGACCTGGAGGAGGAGATATGAG
GGACAATTGGAGAAGTGAATTATATAAATATAAAGTAGTAAAAATTGAACCATTAGGAGTAGCACCCACC
AAGGCAAAGAGAAGAGTGGTGCAGAGAGAAAAAAGAGCAGTGGGAATAGGAGCTTTGTTCCTTGGGTTCT
TGGGAGCAGCAGGAAGCACTATGGGCGCAGCGTCAATGACGCTGACGGTACAGGCCAGACAATTATTGTC
TGGTATAGTGCAGCAGCAGAACAATTTGCTGAGGGCTATTGAGGCGCAACAGCATCTGTTGCAACTCACA
GTCTGGGGCATCAAGCAGCTCCAGGCAAGAATCCTGGCTGTGGAAAGATACCTAAAGGATCAACAGCTCC
TGGGGATTTGGGGTTGCTCTGGAAAACTCATTTGCACCACTGCTGTGCCTTGGAATGCTAGTTGGAGTAA
TAAATCTCTGGAACAGATTTGGAATCACACGACCTGGATGGAGTGGGACAGAGAAATTAACAATTACACA
AGCTTAATACACTCCTTAATTGAAGAATCGCAAAACCAGCAAGAAAAGAATGAACAAGAATTATTGGAAT
TAGATAAATGGGCAAGTTTGTGGAATTGGTTTAACATAACAAATTGGCTGTGGTATATAAAATTATTCAT
AATGATAGTAGGAGGCTTGGTAGGTTTAAGAATAGTTTTTGCTGTACTTTCTATAGTGAATAGAGTTAGG
CAGGGATATTCA
