LOCUS       Exported 3633 bp ds-DNA linear SYN 04-JUL-2021
DEFINITION  Lentiviral expression of EGFR A859T.
ACCESSION   .
VERSION     .
KEYWORDS    pHAGE-EGFR-A859T
SOURCE      synthetic DNA construct
  ORGANISM  synthetic DNA construct
REFERENCE   1 (bases 1 to 3633)
  AUTHORS   Ng PK, Li J, Jeong KJ, Shao S, Chen H, Tsang YH, Sengupta S, Wang Z,
            Bhavana VH, Tran R, Soewito S, Minussi DC, Moreno D, Kong K,
            Dogruluk T, Lu H, Gao J, Tokheim C, Zhou DC, Johnson AM, Zeng J, Ip
            CKM, Ju Z, Wester M, Yu S, Li Y, Vellano CP, Schultz N, Karchin R,
            Ding L, Lu Y, Cheung LWT, Chen K, Shaw KR, Meric-Bernstam F, Scott
            KL, Yi S, Sahni N, Liang H, Mills GB
  TITLE     Systematic Functional Annotation of Somatic Mutations in Cancer.
  JOURNAL   Cancer Cell. 2018 Mar 12;33(3):450-462.e10. doi:
            10.1016/j.ccell.2018.01.021.
  PUBMED    29533785
REFERENCE   2 (bases 1 to 3633)
  AUTHORS   .
  TITLE     Direct Submission
  JOURNAL   Exported Jul 4, 2021 from SnapGene Server 1.1.58
            http://www.snapgene.com
FEATURES             Location/Qualifiers
     source          1..3633
                     /organism="synthetic DNA construct"
                     /mol_type="other DNA"
     CDS             1..3633
                     /codon_start=1
                     /product="precursor of human epidermal growth factor
                     receptor"
                     /label=EGFR
                     /translation="MRPSGTAGAALLALLAALCPASRALEEKKVCQGTSNKLTQLGTFE
                     DHFLSLQRMFNNCEVVLGNLEITYVQRNYDLSFLKTIQEVAGYVLIALNTVERIPLENL
                     QIIRGNMYYENSYALAVLSNYDANKTGLKELPMRNLQEILHGAVRFSNNPALCNVESIQ
                     WRDIVSSDFLSNMSMDFQNHLGSCQKCDPSCPNGSCWGAGEENCQKLTKIICAQQCSGR
                     CRGKSPSDCCHNQCAAGCTGPRESDCLVCRKFRDEATCKDTCPPLMLYNPTTYQMDVNP
                     EGKYSFGATCVKKCPRNYVVTDHGSCVRACGADSYEMEEDGVRKCKKCEGPCRKVCNGI
                     GIGEFKDSLSINATNIKHFKNCTSISGDLHILPVAFRGDSFTHTPPLDPQELDILKTVK
                     EITGFLLIQAWPENRTDLHAFENLEIIRGRTKQHGQFSLAVVSLNITSLGLRSLKEISD
                     GDVIISGNKNLCYANTINWKKLFGTSGQKTKIISNRGENSCKATGQVCHALCSPEGCWG
                     PEPRDCVSCRNVSRGRECVDKCNLLEGEPREFVENSECIQCHPECLPQAMNITCTGRGP
                     DNCIQCAHYIDGPHCVKTCPAGVMGENNTLVWKYADAGHVCHLCHPNCTYGCTGPGLEG
                     CPTNGPKIPSIATGMVGALLLLLVVALGIGLFMRRRHIVRKRTLRRLLQERELVEPLTP
                     SGEAPNQALLRILKETEFKKIKVLGSGAFGTVYKGLWIPEGEKVKIPVAIKELREATSP
                     KANKEILDEAYVMASVDNPHVCRLLGICLTSTVQLITQLMPFGCLLDYVREHKDNIGSQ
                     YLLNWCVQIAKGMNYLEDRRLVHRDLAARNVLVKTPQHVKITDFGLTKLLGAEEKEYHA
                     EGGKVPIKWMALESILHRIYTHQSDVWSYGVTVWELMTFGSKPYDGIPASEISSILEKG
                     ERLPQPPICTIDVYMIMVKCWMIDADSRPKFRELIIEFSKMARDPQRYLVIQGDERMHL
                     PSPTDSNFYRALMDEEDMDDVVDADEYLIPQQGFFSSPSTSRTPLLSSLSATSNNSTVA
                     CIDRNGLQSCPIKEDSFLQRYSSDPTGALTEDSIDDTFLPVPEYINQSVPKRPAGSVQN
                     PVYHNQPLNPAPSRDPHYQDPHSTAVGNPEYLNTVQPTCVNSTFDSPAHWAQKGSHQIS
                     LDNPDYQQDFFPKEAKPNGIFKGSTAENAEYLRVAPQSSEFIGA"
ORIGIN
        1 atgcgaccct ccgggacggc cggggcagcg ctcctggcgc tgctggctgc gctctgcccg
       61 gcgagtcggg ctctggagga aaagaaagtt tgccaaggca cgagtaacaa gctcacgcag
      121 ttgggcactt ttgaagatca ttttctcagc ctccagagga tgttcaataa ctgtgaggtg
      181 gtccttggga atttggaaat tacctatgtg cagaggaatt atgatctttc cttcttaaag
      241 accatccagg aggtggctgg ttatgtcctc attgccctca acacagtgga gcgaattcct
      301 ttggaaaacc tgcagatcat cagaggaaat atgtactacg aaaattccta tgccttagca
      361 gtcttatcta actatgatgc aaataaaacc ggactgaagg agctgcccat gagaaattta
      421 caggaaatcc tgcatggcgc cgtgcggttc agcaacaacc ctgccctgtg caacgtggag
      481 agcatccagt ggcgggacat agtcagcagt gactttctca gcaacatgtc gatggacttc
      541 cagaaccacc tgggcagctg ccaaaagtgt gatccaagct gtcccaatgg gagctgctgg
      601 ggtgcaggag aggagaactg ccagaaactg accaaaatca tctgtgccca gcagtgctcc
      661 gggcgctgcc gtggcaagtc ccccagtgac tgctgccaca accagtgtgc tgcaggctgc
      721 acaggccccc gggagagcga ctgcctggtc tgccgcaaat tccgagacga agccacgtgc
      781 aaggacacct gccccccact catgctctac aaccccacca cgtaccagat ggatgtgaac
      841 cccgagggca aatacagctt tggtgccacc tgcgtgaaga agtgtccccg taattatgtg
      901 gtgacagatc acggctcgtg cgtccgagcc tgtggggccg acagctatga gatggaggaa
      961 gacggcgtcc gcaagtgtaa gaagtgcgaa gggccttgcc gcaaagtgtg taacggaata
     1021 ggtattggtg aatttaaaga ctcactctcc ataaatgcta cgaatattaa acacttcaaa
     1081 aactgcacct ccatcagtgg cgatctccac atcctgccgg tggcatttag gggtgactcc
     1141 ttcacacata ctcctcctct ggatccacag gaactggata ttctgaaaac cgtaaaggaa
     1201 atcacagggt ttttgctgat tcaggcttgg cctgaaaaca ggacggacct ccatgccttt
     1261 gagaacctag aaatcatacg cggcaggacc aagcaacatg gtcagttttc tcttgcagtc
     1321 gtcagcctga acataacatc cttgggatta cgctccctca aggagataag tgatggagat
     1381 gtgataattt caggaaacaa aaatttgtgc tatgcaaata caataaactg gaaaaaactg
     1441 tttgggacct ccggtcagaa aaccaaaatt ataagcaaca gaggtgaaaa cagctgcaag
     1501 gccacaggcc aggtctgcca tgccttgtgc tcccccgagg gctgctgggg cccggagccc
     1561 agggactgcg tctcttgccg gaatgtcagc cgaggcaggg aatgcgtgga caagtgcaac
     1621 cttctggagg gtgagccaag ggagtttgtg gagaactctg agtgcataca gtgccaccca
     1681 gagtgcctgc ctcaggccat gaacatcacc tgcacaggac ggggaccaga caactgtatc
     1741 cagtgtgccc actacattga cggcccccac tgcgtcaaga cctgcccggc aggagtcatg
     1801 ggagaaaaca acaccctggt ctggaagtac gcagacgccg gccatgtgtg ccacctgtgc
     1861 catccaaact gcacctacgg atgcactggg ccaggtcttg aaggctgtcc aacgaatggg
     1921 cctaagatcc cgtccatcgc cactgggatg gtgggggccc tcctcttgct gctggtggtg
     1981 gccctgggga tcggcctctt catgcgaagg cgccacatcg ttcggaagcg cacgctgcgg
     2041 aggctgctgc aggagaggga gcttgtggag cctcttacac ccagtggaga agctcccaac
     2101 caagctctct tgaggatctt gaaggaaact gaattcaaaa agatcaaagt gctgggctcc
     2161 ggtgcgttcg gcacggtgta taagggactc tggatcccag aaggtgagaa agttaaaatt
     2221 cccgtcgcta tcaaggaatt aagagaagca acatctccga aagccaacaa ggaaatcctc
     2281 gatgaagcct acgtgatggc cagcgtggac aacccccacg tgtgccgcct gctgggcatc
     2341 tgcctcacct ccaccgtgca gctcatcacg cagctcatgc ccttcggctg cctcctggac
     2401 tatgtccggg aacacaaaga caatattggc tcccagtacc tgctcaactg gtgtgtgcag
     2461 atcgcaaagg gcatgaacta cttggaggac cgtcgcttgg tgcaccgcga cctggcagcc
     2521 aggaacgtac tggtgaaaac accgcagcat gtcaagatca cagattttgg gctgaccaaa
     2581 ctgctgggtg cggaagagaa agaataccat gcagaaggag gcaaagtgcc tatcaagtgg
     2641 atggcattgg aatcaatttt acacagaatc tatacccacc agagtgatgt ctggagctac
     2701 ggggtgaccg tttgggagtt gatgaccttt ggatccaagc catatgacgg aatccctgcc
     2761 agcgagatct cctccatcct ggagaaagga gaacgcctcc ctcagccacc catatgtacc
     2821 atcgatgtct acatgatcat ggtcaagtgc tggatgatag acgcagatag tcgcccaaag
     2881 ttccgtgagt tgatcatcga attctccaaa atggcccgag acccccagcg ctaccttgtc
     2941 attcaggggg atgaaagaat gcatttgcca agtcctacag actccaactt ctaccgtgcc
     3001 ctgatggatg aagaagacat ggacgacgtg gtggatgccg acgagtacct catcccacag
     3061 cagggcttct tcagcagccc ctccacgtca cggactcccc tcctgagctc tctgagtgca
     3121 accagcaaca attccaccgt ggcttgcatt gatagaaatg ggctgcaaag ctgtcccatc
     3181 aaggaagaca gcttcttgca gcgatacagc tcagacccca caggcgcctt gactgaggac
     3241 agcatagacg acaccttcct cccagtgcct gaatacataa accagtccgt tcccaaaagg
     3301 cccgctggct ctgtgcagaa tcctgtctat cacaatcagc ctctgaaccc cgcgcccagc
     3361 agagacccac actaccagga cccccacagc actgcagtgg gcaaccccga gtatctcaac
     3421 actgtccagc ccacctgtgt caacagcaca ttcgacagcc ctgcccactg ggcccagaaa
     3481 ggcagccacc aaattagcct ggacaaccct gactaccagc aggacttctt tcccaaggaa
     3541 gccaagccaa atggcatctt taagggctcc acagctgaaa atgcagaata cctaagggtc
     3601 gcgccacaaa gcagtgaatt tattggagca tga
//
